Addgene plasmid #152239: pGBW-m4134136
Purpose: Mammalian expression plasmid for SARS-CoV-2 endoRNAse
Depositing lab: Ginkgo Bioworks & Benjie Chen. Depositing organization: Ginkgo Bioworks.
Backbone
  Vector backbone: pTwist_CMV_Puro_6
  Backbone size w/o insert (bp): 6080
  Vector type: Mammalian Expression
  Selectable markers: Puromycin
Growth in bacteria
  Bacterial resistance: Ampicillin, 100 μg/mL
  Growth temperature: 37°C
  Growth strain: DH5alpha
  Copy number: High Copy
Gene/Insert
  Gene/Insert name: SARS-CoV-2 endoRNAse
  Species: Severe acute respiratory syndrome coronavirus 2
  Insert size (bp): 1037
  Mutation: wt
  Entrez Gene: ORF1ab (a.k.a. GU280_gp01)
  Promoter: CMV
  Tag / fusion protein: Cleavable TEV;V5 (C terminal on backbone)
  Cloning method: Unknown
Resource information
  A portion of this plasmid was derived from a plasmid made by: GinkgoBioworks
Depositor comments: NCBI reference sequence: YP_009725310.1
How to cite: pGBW-m4134136 was a gift from Ginkgo Bioworks & Benjie Chen (Addgene plasmid # 152239 ; http://n2t.net/addgene:152239 ; RRID:Addgene_152239)
