[The description below was written by a language model from this plasmid's Addgene catalogue record and pLannotate feature annotations shown in this document.]
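Description:
pGBW-m4134136 is a mammalian expression plasmid built on the pTwist_CMV_Puro_6 backbone for producing the SARS-CoV-2 endoRNAse, a mature cleavage product of the ORF1ab replicase polyprotein. It is maintained in E. coli through a high-copy ColE1/pUC-type origin and an ampicillin resistance (β-lactamase) gene. A separate cassette in which the human ubiquitin C promoter drives puromycin N-acetyltransferase, followed by a synthetic poly(A) signal, allows selection of transfected mammalian cells with puromycin.

The wild-type insert of about 1 kb sits downstream of the CMV immediate-early enhancer and promoter elements and is followed by an SV40 polyadenylation signal. The automated annotation recognises the coding region as a fragment of the SARS-CoV-2 replicase polyprotein 1ab. The functional text attached to that hit describes the 2'-O-methyltransferase activity of the polyprotein, which is a generic database note rather than a description of this insert; the catalogue entry identifies the product as the endoRNAse. According to the record, the backbone supplies a C-terminal TEV-cleavable V5 tag, giving an epitope for detection or pull-down that can be removed by protease. These tag elements are not called out individually in the feature table.

The expression unit is flanked by short 5' and 3' β-globin insulator elements, and T7 and rrnG transcription terminators plus additional synthetic poly(A) signals help isolate it from neighbouring cassettes. The plasmid is suited to transient or puromycin-selected expression of the viral endoribonuclease in mammalian cells, for example for studying its localisation, interactions or activity, although the record states only that it is for mammalian expression.
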