Features (pLannotate 1.2.2; 19 found; start..end, strand, type, name):
      8..1084    +  CDS            rep (fragment): R1AB_SARS2 - Experimental evidence at protein level: Swiss-Prot protein existence level 1. [2'-O-methyltransferase]: Methyltransferase that mediates mRNA cap 2'-O-ribose methylation to the 5'-cap structure of viral mRNAs. N7-methyl guanosine cap is a prerequisite for binding of nsp16. Therefore plays an essential role in viral mRNAs cap methylation which is essential to evade immune system. From Severe acute respiratory syndrome coronavirus 2 (2019-nCoV) (SARS-CoV-2).
   1161..1282    -  polyA_signal   SV40 poly(A) signal: SV40 polyadenylation signal
   1305..1374    -  CDS            large T antigen (fragment): large T antigen from SV40 (simian virus 40)
   1397..1443    +  terminator     T7 terminator: transcription terminator for bacteriophage T7 RNA polymerase
   1473..1609    +  terminator     rrnG terminator: transcription terminator from the E. coli ribosomal RNA rrnG operon (Albrechtsen et al., 1991)
   1654..1725    +  misc_feature   3' β-globin insulator: insulator downstream of the human β-globin locus (Farrell et al., 2002)
   1951..2539    -  rep_origin     ori: high-copy-number ColE1/pMB1/pBR322/pUC origin of replication
   2711..2775    -  CDS            bla(M) (fragment): β-lactamase lacking the signal sequence; bla(M); allows cytosolic expression of β-lactamase
   3039..4248    +  promoter       UbC promoter: human ubiquitin C promoter
   4252..4849    +  CDS            PuroR (fragment): puromycin N-acetyltransferase; pac from Streptomyces; confers resistance to puromycin
   4878..4926    +  polyA_signal   poly(A) signal: synthetic polyadenylation signal
   5192..6052    +  CDS            AmpR: β-lactamase; bla; confers resistance to ampicillin, carbenicillin, and related antibiotics
   6065..6201    +  terminator     rrnG terminator: transcription terminator from the E. coli ribosomal RNA rrnG operon (Albrechtsen et al., 1991)
   6346..6417    +  misc_feature   5' β-globin insulator: insulator upstream of the human β-globin locus (Farrell et al., 2002)
   6422..6468    -  terminator     T7 terminator: transcription terminator for bacteriophage T7 RNA polymerase
   6486..6534    -  polyA_signal   poly(A) signal: synthetic polyadenylation signal
   6615..6918    +  enhancer       CMV enhancer: human cytomegalovirus immediate early enhancer
   6991..7008    -  promoter       CMV promoter (fragment): human cytomegalovirus (CMV) immediate early promoter
   7071..7122    +  promoter       CMVd2 promoter: truncated human cytomegalovirus (CMV) immediate early promoter that yields moderately reduced expression relative to the full-length promoter
>Addgene plasmid #152239 | pGBW-m4134136 | depositor full sequence | sequence record 295251 | Full Sequence
CACCATGTCACTGGAGAACGTTGCTTTCAATGTAGTGAACAAGGGGCACTTTGACGGACAGCAAGGCGAA
GTGCCGGTCAGTATCATAAATAATACGGTGTACACCAAAGTCGATGGTGTTGACGTGGAGTTATTTGAAA
ACAAGACAACTTTGCCTGTCAATGTGGCCTTCGAGCTGTGGGCAAAACGCAACATTAAGCCAGTACCCGA
AGTGAAAATCCTCAACAATCTTGGCGTTGATATTGCCGCAAACACTGTTATCTGGGATTATAAGCGAGAT
GCGCCTGCCCATATATCCACCATTGGAGTGTGTTCTATGACAGACATCGCTAAAAAGCCCACCGAGACAA
TTTGCGCGCCACTCACGGTATTCTTTGACGGGAGGGTCGACGGTCAGGTGGATCTGTTTAGAAATGCCCG
TAACGGCGTACTTATTACTGAAGGAAGCGTGAAAGGCCTACAGCCCAGTGTTGGGCCGAAGCAAGCAAGC
CTAAATGGAGTCACACTGATCGGAGAGGCTGTGAAAACCCAGTTCAACTACTATAAGAAGGTCGACGGCG
TGGTTCAGCAGCTGCCTGAGACATACTTTACCCAATCGCGGAATCTGCAAGAATTTAAGCCCAGATCCCA
GATGGAGATTGACTTCTTGGAACTGGCCATGGATGAGTTCATCGAACGGTATAAGCTCGAGGGCTACGCC
TTCGAGCACATAGTTTATGGGGATTTTTCTCATTCACAGTTAGGCGGTCTGCACTTGCTCATCGGATTAG
CGAAACGCTTTAAAGAGAGCCCATTCGAACTTGAAGACTTTATCCCAATGGACTCAACTGTGAAGAATTA
CTTCATAACTGACGCTCAGACAGGGTCCAGCAAGTGCGTCTGTTCTGTTATTGATTTGCTACTTGATGAT
TTCGTGGAGATTATTAAATCACAGGACCTGTCCGTGGTTTCGAAGGTCGTGAAAGTAACCATCGACTATA
CGGAAATTAGTTTCATGCTTTGGTGTAAGGATGGCCATGTGGAGACATTTTATCCTAAGCTCCAGGAAAA
CCTTTACTTTCAGTCGGGGAAACCTATACCCAATCCACTTCTCGGCTTAGATTCTACCTAAGCTAGCTTG
ACTGACTGAGATACAGCGTACCTTCAGCTCACAGACATGATAAGATACATTGATGAGTTTGGACAAACCA
CAACTAGAATGCAGTGAAAAAAATGCTTTATTTGTGAAATTTGTGATGCTATTGCTTTATTTGTAACCAT
TATAAGCTGCAATAAACAAGTTAACAACAACAATTGCATTCATTTTATGTTTCAGGTTCAGGGGGAGGTG
TGGGAGGTTTTTTAAAGCAAGTAAAACCTCTACAAATGTGGTATTGGCCCATCTCTATCGGTATCGTAGC
ATAACCCCTTGGGGCCTCTAAACGGGTCTTGAGGGGTTTTTTGTGCCCCTCGGGCCGGATTGCTATCTAC
CGGCATTGGCGCAGAAAAAAATGCCTGATGCGACGCTGCGCGTCTTATACTCCCACATATGCCAGATTCA
GCAACGGATACGGCTTCCCCAACTTGCCCACTTCCATACGTGTCCTCCTTACCAGAAATTTATCCTTAAG
GTCGTCAGCTATCCTGCAGGCGATCTCTCGATTTCGATCAAGACATTCCTTTAATGGTCTTTTCTGGACA
CCACTAGGGGTCAGAAGTAGTTCATCAAACTTTCTTCCCTCCCTAATCTCATTGGTTACCTTGGGCTATC
GAAACTTAATTAACCAGTCAAGTCAGCTACTTGGCGAGATCGACTTGTCTGGGTTTCGACTACGCTCAGA
ATTGCGTCAGTCAAGTTCGATCTGGTCCTTGCTATTGCACCCGTTCTCCGATTACGAGTTTCATTTAAAT
CATGTGAGCAAAAGGCCAGCAAAAGGCCAGGAACCGTAAAAAGGCCGCGTTGCTGGCGTTTTTCCATAGG
CTCCGCCCCCCTGACGAGCATCACAAAAATCGACGCTCAAGTCAGAGGTGGCGAAACCCGACAGGACTAT
AAAGATACCAGGCGTTTCCCCCTGGAAGCTCCCTCGTGCGCTCTCCTGTTCCGACCCTGCCGCTTACCGG
ATACCTGTCCGCCTTTCTCCCTTCGGGAAGCGTGGCGCTTTCTCATAGCTCACGCTGTAGGTATCTCAGT
TCGGTGTAGGTCGTTCGCTCCAAGCTGGGCTGTGTGCACGAACCCCCCGTTCAGCCCGACCGCTGCGCCT
TATCCGGTAACTATCGTCTTGAGTCCAACCCGGTAAGACACGACTTATCGCCACTGGCAGCAGCCACTGG
TAACAGGATTAGCAGAGCGAGGTATGTAGGCGGTGCTACAGAGTTCTTGAAGTGGTGGCCTAACTACGGC
TACACTAGAAGAACAGTATTTGGTATCTGCGCTCTGCTGAAGCCAGTTACCTTCGGAAAAAGAGTTGGTA
GCTCTTGATCCGGCAAACAAACCACCGCTGGTAGCGGTGGTTTTTTTGTTTGCAAGCAGCAGATTACGCG
CAGAAAAAAAGGATCTCAAGAAGATCCTTTGATCTTTTCTACGGGGTCTGACGCTCAGTGGAACGAAAAC
TCACGTTAAGGGATTTTGGTCATGAGATTATCAAAAAGGATCTTCACCTAGATCCTTTTAAATTAAAAAT
GAAGTTTTAAATCAATCTAAAGTATATATGAGTAAACTTGGTCTGACAGTTACCAATGCTTAATCAGTGA
GGCACCTATCTCAGCGATCTGTCTATTTCGTTCATCCATAGTTGCATTTAAATTTCCGAACTCTCCAAGG
CCCTCGTCGGAAAATCTTCAAACCTTTCGTCCGATCCATCTTGCAGGCTACCTCTCGAACGAACTATCGC
AAGTCTCTTGGCCGGCCTTGCGCCTTGGCTATTGCTTGGCAGCGCCTATCGCCAGGTATTACTCCAATCC
CGAATATCCGAGATCGGGATCACCCGAGAGAAGTTCAACCTACATCCTCAATCCCGATCTATCCGAGATC
CGAGGAATATCGAAATCGGGGCGCGCCTGGCCTCCGCGCCGGGTTTTGGCGCCTCCCGCGGGCGCCCCCC
TCGTCACGGCGAGCGCTGCCACGTCAGACGAAGGGCGCAGGAGCGTCCTGATCCTTCCGCCCGGACGCTC
AGGACAGCGGCCCGCTGCTCATAAGACTCGGCCTTAGAACCCCAGTATCAGCAGAAGGACATTTTAGGAC
GGGACTTGGGTGACTCTAGGGCACTGGTTTTCTTTCCAGAGAGCGGAACAGGCGAGGAAAAGTAGTCCCT
TCTCGGCGATTCTGCGGAGGGATCTCCGTGGGGCGGTGAACGCCGATGATTATATAAGGACGCGCCGGGT
GTGGCACAGCTAGTTCCGTCGCAGCCGGGATTTGGGTCGCGGTTCTTGTTTGTGGATCGCTGTGATCGTC
ACTTGGTGAGTAGCGGGCTGCTGGGCTGGCCGGGGCTTTCGTGGCCGCCGGGCCGCTCGGTGGGACGGAA
GCGTGTGGAGAGACCGCCAAGGGCTGTAGTCTGGGTCCGCGAGCAAGGTTGCCCTGAACTGGGGGTTGGG
GGGAGCGCAGCAAAATGGCGGCTGTTCCCGAGTCTTGAATGGAAGACGCTTGTGAGGCGGGCTGTGAGGT
CGTTGAAACAAGGTGGGGGGCATGGTGGGCGGCAAGAACCCAAGGTCTTGAGCCCTTCGCTAATGCGGGA
AAGCTCTTATTCGGGTGAGATGGGCTGGGCACCATCTGGGGACCCTGACGTGAAGTTTGTCACTGACTGG
AGAACTCGGTTTGTCGTCTGTTGCGGGGGCGGCAGTTATGGCGGTGCCGTTGGGCAGTGCACCCGTACCT
TTGGGAGCGCGCGCCCTCGTCGTGTCGTGACGTCACCCGTTCTGTTGGCTTATAATGCAGGGTGGGGCCA
CCTGCCGGTAGGTGTGCGGTAGGCTTTTCTCCGTCGCAGGACGCAGGGTTCGGGCCTAGGGTAGGCTCTC
CTGAATCGACAGGCGCCGGACCTCTGGTGAGGGGAGGGATAAGTGAGGCGTCAGTTTCTTTGGTCGGTTT
TATGTACCTATCTTCTTAAGTAGCTGAAGCTCCGGTTTTGAACTATGCGCTCGGGGTTGGCGAGTGTGTT
TTGTGAAGTTTTTTAGGCACCTTTTGAAATGTAATCATTTGGGTCAATATGTAATTTTCAGTGTTAGACT
TGTAAATTGTCCGCTAAATTCTGGCCGTTTTTGGCTTTTTTGTTAGACAACATGACCGAGTACAAGCCCA
CGGTGCGCCTCGCCACCCGCGACGACGTCCCCAGGGCCGTACGCACCCTCGCCGCCGCGTTCGCCGACTA
CCCCGCCACGCGCCACACCGTCGATCCGGACCGCCACATCGAGCGGGTCACCGAGCTGCAAGAACTCTTC
CTCACGCGCGTCGGGCTCGACATCGGCAAGGTGTGGGTCGCGGACGACGGCGCCGCGGTGGCGGTCTGGA
CCACGCCGGAGAGCGTCGAAGCGGGGGCGGTGTTCGCCGAGATCGGCCCGCGCATGGCCGAGTTGAGCGG
TTCCCGGCTGGCCGCGCAGCAACAGATGGAGGGCCTCCTGGCGCCGCACCGGCCCAAGGAGCCCGCGTGG
TTCCTGGCCACCGTCGGCGTCTCGCCCGACCACCAGGGCAAGGGTCTGGGCAGCGCCGTCGTGCTCCCCG
GAGTGGAGGCCGCCGAGCGCGCCGGGGTGCCCGCCTTCCTGGAGACCTCCGCGCCCCGCAACCTCCCCTT
CTACGAGCGGCTCGGCTTCACCGTCACCGCCGACGTCGAGGTGCCCGAAGGACCGCGCACCTGGTGCATG
ACCCGCAAGCCCGGTGCCTAGGCTAGTATGTAAGCCTAGTCTTAGATAATAAAATCGCTATCCATCGAAG
ATGGATGTGTGTTGGTTTTTTGTGTGTGTAACGCTAGGCGCGCCTGGTGTACCGAGAACGATCCTCTCAG
TGCGAGTCTCGACGATCCATATCGTTGCTTGGCAGTCAGCCAGTCGGAATCCAGCTTGGGACCCAGGAAG
TCCAATCGTCAGATATTGTACTCAAGCCTGGTCACGGCAGCGTACCGATCTGTTTAAACCTAGATATTGA
TAGTCTGATCGGTCAACGTATAATCGAGTCCTAGCTTTTGCAAACATCTATCAAGAGACAGGATCAGCAG
GAGGCTTTCGCATGAGTATTCAACATTTCCGTGTCGCCCTTATTCCCTTTTTTGCGGCATTTTGCCTTCC
TGTTTTTGCTCACCCAGAAACGCTGGTGAAAGTAAAAGATGCTGAAGATCAGTTGGGTGCGCGAGTGGGT
TACATCGAACTGGATCTCAACAGCGGTAAGATCCTTGAGAGTTTTCGCCCCGAAGAACGCTTTCCAATGA
TGAGCACTTTTAAAGTTCTGCTATGTGGCGCGGTATTATCCCGTATTGACGCCGGGCAAGAGCAACTCGG
TCGCCGCATACACTATTCTCAGAATGACTTGGTTGAGTATTCACCAGTCACAGAAAAGCATCTTACGGAT
GGCATGACAGTAAGAGAATTATGCAGTGCTGCCATAACCATGAGTGATAACACTGCGGCCAACTTACTTC
TGACAACGATTGGAGGACCGAAGGAGCTAACCGCTTTTTTGCACAACATGGGGGATCATGTAACTCGCCT
TGATCGTTGGGAACCGGAGCTGAATGAAGCCATACCAAACGACGAGCGTGACACCACGATGCCTGTAGCA
ATGGCAACAACCTTGCGTAAACTATTAACTGGCGAACTACTTACTCTAGCTTCCCGGCAACAGTTGATAG
ACTGGATGGAGGCGGATAAAGTTGCAGGACCACTTCTGCGCTCGGCCCTTCCGGCTGGCTGGTTTATTGC
TGATAAATCTGGAGCCGGTGAGCGTGGGTCTCGCGGTATCATTGCAGCACTGGGGCCAGATGGTAAGCCC
TCCCGTATCGTAGTTATCTACACGACGGGGAGTCAGGCAACTATGGATGAACGAAATAGACAGATCGCTG
AGATAGGTGCCTCACTGATTAAGCATTGGTAACCGATTCTAGGTGCATTGGCGCAGAAAAAAATGCCTGA
TGCGACGCTGCGCGTCTTATACTCCCACATATGCCAGATTCAGCAACGGATACGGCTTCCCCAACTTGCC
CACTTCCATACGTGTCCTCCTTACCAGAAATTTATCCTTAAGATCGTTTAAACTCGACTCTGGCTCTATC
GAATCTCCGTCGTTTCGAGCTTACGCGAACAGCCGTGGCGCTCATTTGCTCGTCGGGCATCGAATCTCGT
CAGCTATCGTCAGCTTACCTTTTTGGCAGCGATCGCGGCTCCCGACATCTTGGACCATTAGCTCCACAGG
TATCTTCTTCCCTCTAGTGGTCATAACAGCAGCTTCAGCTACCTCTCAATTCAAAAAACCCCTCAAGACC
CGTTTAGAGGCCCCAAGGGGTTATGCTATCAATCGTTGCGTTACACACACAAAAAACCAACACACATCCA
TCTTCGATGGATAGCGATTTTATTATCTAACTGCTGATCGAGTGTAGCCAGATCTAGTAATCAATTACGG
GGTCATTAGTTCATAGCCCATATATGGAGTTCCGCGTTACATAACTTACGGTAAATGGCCCGCCTGGCTG
ACCGCCCAACGACCCCCGCCCATTGACGTCAATAATGACGTATGTTCCCATAGTAACGCCAATAGGGACT
TTCCATTGACGTCAATGGGTGGAGTATTTACGGTAAACTGCCCACTTGGCAGTACATCAAGTGTATCATA
TGCCAAGTACGCCCCCTATTGACGTCAATGACGGTAAATGGCCCGCCTGGCATTATGCCCAGTACATGAC
CTTATGGGACTTTCCTACTTGGCAGTACATCTACGTATTAGTCATCGCTATTACCATGCTGATGCGGTTT
TGGCAGTACATCAATGGGCGTGGATAGCGGTTTGACTCACGGGGATTTCCAAGTCTCCACCCCATTGACG
TCAATGGGAGTTTGTTTTGGCACCAAAATCAACGGGACTTTCCAAAATGTCGTAACAACTCCGCCCCATT
GACGCAAATGGGCGGTAGGCGTGTACGGTGGGAGGTCTATATAAGCAGAGCTGGTTTAGTGAACCGTCAG
ATCAGATCTTTGTCGATCCTACCATCCACTCGACACACCCGCCAGCGGCCGC
